Addgene plasmid #154971: pcDNA-GFP-EBA175-Flag(P1424A)
Purpose: Expresses N-terminally GFP-tagged and C-terminally Flag-tagged EBA175 P1424A variant (residues 1284-1462) from pcDNA3.1
Depositing lab: Sinisa Urban. Depositing organization: Johns Hopkins University and School of Medicine. Publication: Designed Parasite-Selective Rhomboid Inhibitors Block Invasion and Clear Blood-Stage Malaria. Gandhi S, Baker RP, Cho S, Stanchev S, Strisovsky K, Urban S. Cell Chem Biol. 2020 Aug 31. pii: S2451-9456(20)30333-0. doi: 10.1016/j.chembiol.2020.08.011. PubMed 32888502.
Backbone
  Vector backbone: pcDNA3.1
  Backbone manufacturer: Invitrogen
  Backbone size w/o insert (bp): 5500
  Total vector size (bp): 6040
  Vector type: Mammalian Expression
Growth in bacteria
  Bacterial resistance: Ampicillin, 100 μg/mL
  Growth temperature: 37°C
  Growth strain: DH5alpha
  Copy number: High Copy
Gene/Insert
  Gene/Insert name: PfEBA175
  Species: Synthetic
  Insert size (bp): 537
  Mutation: P1424A; insert codes for EBA175 residues 1284 to 1462
  Promoter: CMV
  Tag / fusion protein: signal peptide (residues 1 to 32) from TGF alpha (N terminal on insert); GFP (N terminal on insert); Flag (C terminal on insert)
  Cloning method: Restriction Enzyme; 5′ cloning site BamHI (not destroyed); 3′ cloning site NotI (not destroyed)
  Sequencing primers: 5′ T7 forward; 3′ BGH reverse
Terms and licenses: Academic/Nonprofit Terms; Industry Terms: Not Available to Industry
How to cite: pcDNA-GFP-EBA175-Flag(P1424A) was a gift from Sinisa Urban (Addgene plasmid # 154971 ; http://n2t.net/addgene:154971 ; RRID:Addgene_154971)
