[The description below was written by a language model from this plasmid's Addgene catalogue record and pLannotate feature annotations shown in this document.]
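Description:
pcDNA-GFP-EBA175-Flag(P1424A) is a mammalian expression plasmid built on the pcDNA3.1 backbone. It is propagated in E. coli through a high-copy ColE1/pUC-type origin with ampicillin selection (AmpR under its own bla promoter). It also carries an f1 phage origin. An SV40 early promoter drives a neomycin/kanamycin phosphotransferase gene followed by an SV40 polyadenylation signal, which would allow G418 selection of stably transfected mammalian cells. The catalogue lists a total size of about 6.0 kb, whereas the sequenced record behind the feature table is 6,785 nt. The listed figure probably does not count the GFP and signal peptide portions of the fusion.

The payload is a single fusion open reading frame transcribed from the CMV immediate-early enhancer/promoter and terminated by the bGH polyadenylation signal, with a T7 promoter just upstream. The frame begins with the signal peptide of human TGF-alpha (residues 1–32), which directs the protein into the secretory pathway. EGFP follows, then a synthetic fragment encoding residues 1284–1462 of the Plasmodium falciparum erythrocyte-binding antigen EBA175 carrying the P1424A substitution, and finally a C-terminal Flag epitope. The Flag tag is listed in the catalogue but was not separately annotated in the feature table. The EBA175 fragment was inserted between BamHI and NotI sites, both retained.

The dual tags allow both ends of the expressed protein to be detected independently in transfected cells. The associated publication concerns parasite-selective rhomboid protease inhibitors that block malaria invasion, which suggests use as a variant test substrate in cell-based cleavage assays. However, the record does not state the functional effect of P1424A.
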