Features (pLannotate 1.2.2; 22 found; start..end, strand, type, name):
     28..80      -  misc_feature   bom (fragment): basis of mobility region from pBR322
    235..614     +  enhancer       CMV enhancer: human cytomegalovirus immediate early enhancer
    615..818     +  promoter       CMV promoter: human cytomegalovirus (CMV) immediate early promoter
    814..847     +  LTR            5' LTR (truncated) (fragment): truncated 5' long terminal repeat (LTR) from HIV-1
    863..881     +  promoter       T7 promoter: promoter for bacteriophage T7 RNA polymerase
    920..1009    +  CDS            TGFA (fragment): TGFA_HUMAN - Experimental evidence at protein level: Swiss-Prot protein existence level 1. TGF alpha is a mitogenic polypeptide that is able to bind to the EGF receptor/EGFR and to act synergistically with TGF beta to promote anchorage-independent cell proliferation in soft agar. From Homo sapiens (Human).
   1016..1732    +  CDS            EGFP: EGFP is a basic (constitutively fluorescent) green fluorescent protein published in 1996, derived from Aequorea victoria. It is reported to be a rapidly-maturing weak dimer with moderate acid sensitivity.
   1715..2194    +  CDS            EBA1_PLAFC (fragment): Experimental evidence at protein level: Swiss-Prot protein existence level 1. Binds to host erythrocytes; may act as bridge between erythrocytes and merozoites. From Plasmodium falciparum (isolate Camp / Malaysia).
   2382..2606    +  polyA_signal   bGH poly(A) signal: bovine growth hormone polyadenylation signal
   2610..2631    +  promoter       SV40 promoter (fragment): SV40 enhancer and early promoter
   2652..3080    +  rep_origin     f1 ori (sequence partly withheld): f1 bacteriophage origin of replication; arrow indicates direction of (+) strand synthesis
   3094..3423    +  promoter       SV40 promoter: SV40 enhancer and early promoter
   3490..4281    +  CDS            neo: KKA2_KLEPN - Also known as kan, nptII. Experimental evidence at protein level: Swiss-Prot protein existence level 1. Resistance to kanamycin, neomycin, paromomycin, ribostamycin, butirosin and gentamicin B. From Klebsiella pneumoniae.
   4305..4463    +  CDS            ble (fragment): BLE_KLEPN - Experimental evidence at protein level: Swiss-Prot protein existence level 1. Binding protein with a strong affinity to the bleomycin family of antibiotics. Binds to CL990; an antimitotic-antibiotic compound. From Klebsiella pneumoniae.
   4458..4579    +  polyA_signal   SV40 poly(A) signal: SV40 polyadenylation signal
   4652..4668    -  protein_bind   lac operator: The lac repressor binds to the lac operator to inhibit transcription in E. coli. This inhibition can be relieved by adding lactose or isopropyl-β-D-thiogalactopyranoside (IPTG). lac repressor encoded by lacI
   4676..4706    -  promoter       lac promoter: promoter for the E. coli lac operon
   4721..4742    -  protein_bind   CAP binding site: CAP binding activates transcription in the presence of cAMP. E. coli catabolite activator protein
   4755..4847    -  CDS            lacI (fragment): lac repressor; lacI; The lac repressor binds to the lac operator to inhibit transcription in E. coli. This inhibition can be relieved by adding lactose or isopropyl-β-D-thiogalactopyranoside (IPTG).
   5030..5618    -  rep_origin     ori: high-copy-number ColE1/pMB1/pBR322/pUC origin of replication
   5789..6649    -  CDS            AmpR: β-lactamase; bla; confers resistance to ampicillin, carbenicillin, and related antibiotics
   6650..6754    -  promoter       AmpR promoter: bla
>Addgene plasmid #154971 | pcDNA-GFP-EBA175-Flag(P1424A) | addgene full sequence | sequence record 309979 | Addgene NGS Result
GACGGATCGGGAGATCTCCCGATCCCCTATGGTGCACTCTCAGTACAATCTGCTCTGATGCCGCATAGTT
AAGCCAGTATCTGCTCCCTGCTTGTGTGTTGGAGGTCGCTGAGTAGTGCGCGAGCAAAATTTAAGCTACA
ACAAGGCAAGGCTTGACCGACAATTGCATGAAGAATCTGCTTAGGGTTAGGCGTTTTGCGCTGCTTCGCG
ATGTACGGGCCAGATATACGCGTTGACATTGATTATTGACTAGTTATTAATAGTAATCAATTACGGGGTC
ATTAGTTCATAGCCCATATATGGAGTTCCGCGTTACATAACTTACGGTAAATGGCCCGCCTGGCTGACCG
CCCAACGACCCCCGCCCATTGACGTCAATAATGACGTATGTTCCCATAGTAACGCCAATAGGGACTTTCC
ATTGACGTCAATGGGTGGAGTATTTACGGTAAACTGCCCACTTGGCAGTACATCAAGTGTATCATATGCC
AAGTACGCCCCCTATTGACGTCAATGACGGTAAATGGCCCGCCTGGCATTATGCCCAGTACATGACCTTA
TGGGACTTTCCTACTTGGCAGTACATCTACGTATTAGTCATCGCTATTACCATGGTGATGCGGTTTTGGC
AGTACATCAATGGGCGTGGATAGCGGTTTGACTCACGGGGATTTCCAAGTCTCCACCCCATTGACGTCAA
TGGGAGTTTGTTTTGGCACCAAAATCAACGGGACTTTCCAAAATGTCGTAACAACTCCGCCCCATTGACG
CAAATGGGCGGTAGGCGTGTACGGTGGGAGGTCTATATAAGCAGAGCTCTCTGGCTAACTAGAGAACCCA
CTGCTTACTGGCTTATCGAAATTAATACGACTCACTATAGGGAGACCCAAGCTGGCTAGCGTTTAAACTT
AAGCTTACCATGGTCCCCTCGGCTGGACAGCTCGCCCTGTTCGCTCTGGGTATTGTGTTGGCTGCGTGCC
AGGCCTTGGAGAACAGCACGTCCCCGCTGCGTACGATGGTGAGCAAGGGCGAGGAGCTGTTCACCGGGGT
GGTGCCCATCCTGGTCGAGCTGGACGGCGACGTAAACGGCCACAAGTTCAGCGTGTCCGGCGAGGGCGAG
GGCGATGCCACCTACGGCAAGCTGACCCTGAAGTTCATCTGCACCACCGGCAAGCTGCCCGTGCCCTGGC
CCACCCTCGTGACCACCCTGACCTACGGCGTGCAGTGCTTCAGCCGCTACCCCGACCACATGAAGCAGCA
CGACTTCTTCAAGTCCGCCATGCCCGAAGGCTACGTCCAGGAGCGCACCATCTTCTTCAAGGACGACGGC
AACTACAAGACCCGCGCCGAGGTGAAGTTCGAGGGCGACACCCTGGTGAACCGCATCGAGCTGAAGGGCA
TCGACTTCAAGGAGGACGGCAACATCCTGGGGCACAAGCTGGAGTACAACTACAACAGCCACAACGTCTA
TATCATGGCCGACAAGCAGAAGAACGGCATCAAGGTGAACTTCAAGATCCGCCACAACATCGAGGACGGC
AGCGTGCAGCTCGCCGACCACTACCAGCAGAACACCCCCATCGGCGACGGCCCCGTGCTGCTGCCCGACA
ACCACTACCTGAGCACCCAGTCCGCCCTGAGCAAAGACCCCAACGAGAAGCGCGATCACATGGTCCTGCT
GGAGTTCGTGACCGCCGCCGGGATCACTCTCGGCATGGACGAGCTGTACAAGTCCGGCCGGACTCAGGGA
GCAGAATTCTCAGGATCCCATAGCCATCATGGTAATCGTCAGGATCGTGGTGGTAATAGCGGTAATGTGC
TGAATATGCGCAGCAACAATAACAACTTCAACAATATCCCGAGCCGCTATAATCTGTATGATAAGAAACT
GGATCTGGATCTGTATGAAAATCGCAATGATAGCACCACCAAAGAACTGATTAAAAAACTGGCCGAGATC
AATAAGTGCGAAAATGAAATTAGCGTGAAATATTGCGATCACATGATTCATGAAGAAATTCCGCTGAAAA
CCTGCACCAAAGAAAAGACCCGTAATCTGTGTTGTGCAGTGAGCGATTATTGCATGAGCTATTTTACCTA
TGATAGCGAAGAATATTACAACTGCACCAAACGCGAATTTGATGATCCGAGCTATACCTGCTTTCGTAAA
GAGGCATTTAGCAGCATGGCGTATTATGCCGGTGCCGGTGTTCTGTTCATCATTCTGGTGATTCTGGGTG
CAAGCCAGGCAAAATATCAGCGCCTGGAGAAAATCAACAAGAACAAGATTGAGAAAAACGTGAATGATTA
CAAGGACGATGACGATAAGTAGGCGGCCGCATAATCTAGAGGGCCCGTTTAAACCCGCTGATCAGCCTCG
ACTGTGCCTTCTAGTTGCCAGCCATCTGTTGTTTGCCCCTCCCCCGTGCCTTCCTTGACCCTGGAAGGTG
CCACTCCCACTGTCCTTTCCTAATAAAATGAGGAAATTGCATCGCATTGTCTGAGTAGGTGTCATTCTAT
TCTGGGGGGTGGGGTGGGGCAGGACAGCAAGGGGGAGGATTGGGAAGACAATAGCAGGCATGCTGGGGAT
GCGGTGGGCTCTATGGCTTCTGAGGCGGAAAGAACCAGCTGGGGCTCTAGGGGGTATCCCC
[124 nt withheld, positions 2652-2775]
C
[91 nt withheld, positions 2777-2867]
A
[49 nt withheld, positions 2869-2917]
CCTTTGACGTTGGAGTCCACGTTCTTT
[37 nt withheld, positions 2945-2981]
ACCCTATCTCGGTCTATTCTTTTGATTTATAAGGGATTTTGCCGATTTCGGCCTATTGGTTAAAAAATGA
GCTGATTTAACAAAAATTTAACGCGAATTAATTCTGTGGAATGTGTGTCAGTTAGGGTGTGGAAAGTCCC
CAGGCTCCCCAGCAGGCAGAAGTATGCAAAGCATGCATCTCAATTAGTCAGCAACCAGGTGTGGAAAGTC
CCCAGGCTCCCCAGCAGGCAGAAGTATGCAAAGCATGCATCTCAATTAGTCAGCAACCATAGTCCCGCCC
CTAACTCCGCCCATCCCGCCCCTAACTCCGCCCAGTTCCGCCCATTCTCCGCCCCATGGCTGACTAATTT
TTTTTATTTATGCAGAGGCCGAGGCCGCCTCTGCCTCTGAGCTATTCCAGAAGTAGTGAGGAGGCTTTTT
TGGAGGCCTAGGCTTTTGCAAAAAGCTCCCGGGAGCTTGTATATCCATTTTCGGATCTGATCAAGAGACA
GGATGAGGATCGTTTCGCATGATTGAACAAGATGGATTGCACGCAGGTTCTCCGGCCGCTTGGGTGGAGA
GGCTATTCGGCTATGACTGGGCACAACAGACAATCGGCTGCTCTGATGCCGCCGTGTTCCGGCTGTCAGC
GCAGGGGCGCCCGGTTCTTTTTGTCAAGACCGACCTGTCCGGTGCCCTGAATGAACTGCAGGACGAGGCA
GCGCGGCTATCGTGGCTGGCCACGACGGGCGTTCCTTGCGCAGCTGTGCTCGACGTTGTCACTGAAGCGG
GAAGGGACTGGCTGCTATTGGGCGAAGTGCCGGGGCAGGATCTCCTGTCATCTCACCTTGCTCCTGCCGA
GAAAGTATCCATCATGGCTGATGCAATGCGGCGGCTGCATACGCTTGATCCGGCTACCTGCCCATTCGAC
CACCAAGCGAAACATCGCATCGAGCGAGCACGTACTCGGATGGAAGCCGGTCTTGTCGATCAGGATGATC
TGGACGAAGAGCATCAGGGGCTCGCGCCAGCCGAACTGTTCGCCAGGCTCAAGGCGCGCATGCCCGACGG
CGAGGATCTCGTCGTGACCCATGGCGATGCCTGCTTGCCGAATATCATGGTGGAAAATGGCCGCTTTTCT
GGATTCATCGACTGTGGCCGGCTGGGTGTGGCGGACCGCTATCAGGACATAGCGTTGGCTACCCGTGATA
TTGCTGAAGAGCTTGGCGGCGAATGGGCTGACCGCTTCCTCGTGCTTTACGGTATCGCCGCTCCCGATTC
GCAGCGCATCGCCTTCTATCGCCTTCTTGACGAGTTCTTCTGAGCGGGACTCTGGGGTTCGAAATGACCG
ACCAAGCGACGCCCAACCTGCCATCACGAGATTTCGATTCCACCGCCGCCTTCTATGAAAGGTTGGGCTT
CGGAATCGTTTTCCGGGACGCCGGCTGGATGATCCTCCAGCGCGGGGATCTCATGCTGGAGTTCTTCGCC
CACCCCAACTTGTTTATTGCAGCTTATAATGGTTACAAATAAAGCAATAGCATCACAAATTTCACAAATA
AAGCATTTTTTTCACTGCATTCTAGTTGTGGTTTGTCCAAACTCATCAATGTATCTTATCATGTCTGTAT
ACCGTCGACCTCTAGCTAGAGCTTGGCGTAATCATGGTCATAGCTGTTTCCTGTGTGAAATTGTTATCCG
CTCACAATTCCACACAACATACGAGCCGGAAGCATAAAGTGTAAAGCCTGGGGTGCCTAATGAGTGAGCT
AACTCACATTAATTGCGTTGCGCTCACTGCCCGCTTTCCAGTCGGGAAACCTGTCGTGCCAGCTGCATTA
ATGAATCGGCCAACGCGCGGGGAGAGGCGGTTTGCGTATTGGGCGCTCTTCCGCTTCCTCGCTCACTGAC
TCGCTGCGCTCGGTCGTTCGGCTGCGGCGAGCGGTATCAGCTCACTCAAAGGCGGTAATACGGTTATCCA
CAGAATCAGGGGATAACGCAGGAAAGAACATGTGAGCAAAAGGCCAGCAAAAGGCCAGGAACCGTAAAAA
GGCCGCGTTGCTGGCGTTTTTCCATAGGCTCCGCCCCCCTGACGAGCATCACAAAAATCGACGCTCAAGT
CAGAGGTGGCGAAACCCGACAGGACTATAAAGATACCAGGCGTTTCCCCCTGGAAGCTCCCTCGTGCGCT
CTCCTGTTCCGACCCTGCCGCTTACCGGATACCTGTCCGCCTTTCTCCCTTCGGGAAGCGTGGCGCTTTC
TCATAGCTCACGCTGTAGGTATCTCAGTTCGGTGTAGGTCGTTCGCTCCAAGCTGGGCTGTGTGCACGAA
CCCCCCGTTCAGCCCGACCGCTGCGCCTTATCCGGTAACTATCGTCTTGAGTCCAACCCGGTAAGACACG
ACTTATCGCCACTGGCAGCAGCCACTGGTAACAGGATTAGCAGAGCGAGGTATGTAGGCGGTGCTACAGA
GTTCTTGAAGTGGTGGCCTAACTACGGCTACACTAGAAGAACAGTATTTGGTATCTGCGCTCTGCTGAAG
CCAGTTACCTTCGGAAAAAGAGTTGGTAGCTCTTGATCCGGCAAACAAACCACCGCTGGTAGCGGTGGTT
TTTTTGTTTGCAAGCAGCAGATTACGCGCAGAAAAAAAGGATCTCAAGAAGATCCTTTGATCTTTTCTAC
GGGGTCTGACGCTCAGTGGAACGAAAACTCACGTTAAGGGATTTTGGTCATGAGATTATCAAAAAGGATC
TTCACCTAGATCCTTTTAAATTAAAAATGAAGTTTTAAATCAATCTAAAGTATATATGAGTAAACTTGGT
CTGACAGTTACCAATGCTTAATCAGTGAGGCACCTATCTCAGCGATCTGTCTATTTCGTTCATCCATAGT
TGCCTGACTCCCCGTCGTGTAGATAACTACGATACGGGAGGGCTTACCATCTGGCCCCAGTGCTGCAATG
ATACCGCGAGACCCACGCTCACCGGCTCCAGATTTATCAGCAATAAACCAGCCAGCCGGAAGGGCCGAGC
GCAGAAGTGGTCCTGCAACTTTATCCGCCTCCATCCAGTCTATTAATTGTTGCCGGGAAGCTAGAGTAAG
TAGTTCGCCAGTTAATAGTTTGCGCAACGTTGTTGCCATTGCTACAGGCATCGTGGTGTCACGCTCGTCG
TTTGGTATGGCTTCATTCAGCTCCGGTTCCCAACGATCAAGGCGAGTTACATGATCCCCCATGTTGTGCA
AAAAAGCGGTTAGCTCCTTCGGTCCTCCGATCGTTGTCAGAAGTAAGTTGGCCGCAGTGTTATCACTCAT
GGTTATGGCAGCACTGCATAATTCTCTTACTGTCATGCCATCCGTAAGATGCTTTTCTGTGACTGGTGAG
TACTCAACCAAGTCATTCTGAGAATAGTGTATGCGGCGACCGAGTTGCTCTTGCCCGGCGTCAATACGGG
ATAATACCGCGCCACATAGCAGAACTTTAAAAGTGCTCATCATTGGAAAACGTTCTTCGGGGCGAAAACT
CTCAAGGATCTTACCGCTGTTGAGATCCAGTTCGATGTAACCCACTCGTGCACCCAACTGATCTTCAGCA
TCTTTTACTTTCACCAGCGTTTCTGGGTGAGCAAAAACAGGAAGGCAAAATGCCGCAAAAAAGGGAATAA
GGGCGACACGGAAATGTTGAATACTCATACTCTTCCTTTTTCAATATTATTGAAGCATTTATCAGGGTTA
TTGTCTCATGAGCGGATACATATTTGAATGTATTTAGAAAAATAAACAAATAGGGGTTCCGCGCACATTT
CCCCGAAAAGTGCCACCTGACGTC
